Addgene plasmid #190093: pEGFP-TDP-43
Purpose: Expresses TDP-43 in mammalian cells. Note: EGFP and TDP-43 are expressed in different reading frames.
Depositing lab: Bowen Liu. Depositing organization: Xinxiang Medical University. Publication: TDP-43 upregulates lipid metabolism modulator ABHD2 to suppress apoptosis in hepatocellular carcinoma. Liu BW, Wang XY, Cao JL, Chen LL, Wang YL, Zhao BQ, Zhou J, Shen ZF. Commun Biol. 2022 Aug 13;5(1):816. doi: 10.1038/s42003-022-03788-w. PubMed 35963893.
Backbone
  Vector backbone: pEGFP-C2
  Backbone size w/o insert (bp): 4700
  Total vector size (bp): 5945
  Vector type: Mammalian Expression
Growth in bacteria
  Bacterial resistance: Kanamycin, 50 μg/mL
  Growth temperature: 37°C
  Growth strain: DH5alpha
  Copy number: High Copy
Gene/Insert
  Gene/Insert name: TAR DNA-Binding Protein 43 (alt name: TDP-43)
  Species: H. sapiens (human)
  Insert size (bp): 1245
  GenBank ID: NM_007375.4
  Entrez Gene: TARDBP (a.k.a. ALS10, TDP-43)
  Tag / fusion protein: EGFP (N terminal on backbone)
  Cloning method: Restriction Enzyme; 5′ cloning site Xhol (unknown if destroyed); 3′ cloning site BamHI (unknown if destroyed)
  Sequencing primers: 5′ EGFP-C5; 3′ EGFP-C3
Terms and licenses: Academic/Nonprofit Terms; Industry Terms: Not Available to Industry
Depositor comments: Note: EGFP and TDP-43 are expressed in different reading frames.
How to cite: pEGFP-TDP-43 was a gift from Bowen Liu (Addgene plasmid # 190093 ; http://n2t.net/addgene:190093 ; RRID:Addgene_190093)
