[The description below was written by a language model from this plasmid's Addgene catalogue record and pLannotate feature annotations shown in this document.]
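Description:
pEGFP-TDP-43 is a mammalian expression plasmid of about 5.9 kb built on the pEGFP-C2 backbone, carrying the human TARDBP coding sequence (TDP-43, roughly 1.2 kb) cloned by restriction digestion between the XhoI and BamHI sites of the multiple cloning site. Transcription is driven by the human cytomegalovirus immediate early enhancer and promoter and terminated by the SV40 polyadenylation signal. The EGFP open reading frame lies directly upstream of the insert, separated from it by a short remnant of the cloning site, so the layout resembles an N-terminal EGFP fusion. However, the depositor explicitly notes that EGFP and TDP-43 are in different reading frames. The construct therefore should not be assumed to yield a fluorescent EGFP–TDP-43 fusion protein, and the record does not explain how TDP-43 translation is initiated from the transcript.

The plasmid replicates in E. coli at high copy from a ColE1/pUC-type origin and also contains an f1 origin for single-stranded DNA production. A single Tn5 aminoglycoside phosphotransferase gene (NeoR/KanR) serves both hosts: a bacterial bla promoter drives it for kanamycin selection, while the SV40 enhancer and early promoter with the HSV TK poly(A) signal allows G418 selection of stably transfected mammalian cells. The short annotated fragments of large T antigen, ble and bGH poly(A) are probably backbone remnants or partial annotation matches rather than functional elements.

The stated purpose is TDP-43 expression in mammalian cells. The associated publication concerns TDP-43 regulation of the lipid metabolism modulator ABHD2 and suppression of apoptosis in hepatocellular carcinoma.
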