Features (pLannotate 1.2.2; 15 found; start..end, strand, type, name):
     61..364     +  enhancer       CMV enhancer: human cytomegalovirus immediate early enhancer
    365..568     +  promoter       CMV promoter: human cytomegalovirus (CMV) immediate early promoter
    613..1329    +  CDS            EGFP: EGFP is a basic (constitutively fluorescent) green fluorescent protein published in 1996, derived from Aequorea victoria. It is reported to be a rapidly-maturing weak dimer with moderate acid sensitivity.
   1335..1352    +  misc_feature   MCS (fragment): multiple cloning site
   1353..2594    +  CDS            TARDBP: TADBP_HUMAN - Also known as TDP43. Experimental evidence at protein level: Swiss-Prot protein existence level 1. RNA-binding protein that is involved in various steps of RNA biogenesis and processing (PubMed:23519609). Preferentially binds, via its two RNA recognition motifs RRM1 and RRM2, to GU-repeats on RNA molecules predominantly localized within long introns and in the 3'UTR of mRNAs (PubMed:23519609, PubMed:24240615, PubMed:24464995). In turn, regulates the splicing of many non-coding and protein-coding RNAs including proteins involved in neuronal survival, as well as mRNAs that encode p
   2620..2704    +  CDS            large T antigen (fragment): large T antigen from SV40 (simian virus 40)
   2727..2848    +  polyA_signal   SV40 poly(A) signal: SV40 polyadenylation signal
   2882..3310    -  rep_origin     f1 ori (sequence partly withheld): f1 bacteriophage origin of replication; arrow indicates direction of (+) strand synthesis
   3337..3441    +  promoter       AmpR promoter: bla
   3443..3800    +  promoter       SV40 promoter: SV40 enhancer and early promoter
   3835..4629    +  CDS            NeoR/KanR: aminoglycoside phosphotransferase from Tn5; aph(3')-II (or nptII); confers resistance to neomycin, kanamycin, and G418 (Geneticin®)
   4650..4802    +  CDS            ble (fragment): BLE_KLEPN - Experimental evidence at protein level: Swiss-Prot protein existence level 1. Binding protein with a strong affinity to the bleomycin family of antibiotics. Binds to CL990; an antimitotic-antibiotic compound. From Klebsiella pneumoniae.
   4861..4908    +  polyA_signal   HSV TK poly(A) signal: herpes simplex virus thymidine kinase polyadenylation signal (Cole and Stacy, 1985)
   4999..5015    -  polyA_signal   bGH poly(A) signal (fragment): bovine growth hormone polyadenylation signal
   5237..5825    +  rep_origin     ori: high-copy-number ColE1/pMB1/pBR322/pUC origin of replication
>Addgene plasmid #190093 | pEGFP-TDP-43 | addgene full sequence | sequence record 377062 | Addgene NGS Result
TAGTTATTAATAGTAATCAATTACGGGGTCATTAGTTCATAGCCCATATATGGAGTTCCGCGTTACATAA
CTTACGGTAAATGGCCCGCCTGGCTGACCGCCCAACGACCCCCGCCCATTGACGTCAATAATGACGTATG
TTCCCATAGTAACGCCAATAGGGACTTTCCATTGACGTCAATGGGTGGAGTATTTACGGTAAACTGCCCA
CTTGGCAGTACATCAAGTGTATCATATGCCAAGTACGCCCCCTATTGACGTCAATGACGGTAAATGGCCC
GCCTGGCATTATGCCCAGTACATGACCTTATGGGACTTTCCTACTTGGCAGTACATCTACGTATTAGTCA
TCGCTATTACCATGGTGATGCGGTTTTGGCAGTACATCAATGGGCGTGGATAGCGGTTTGACTCACGGGG
ATTTCCAAGTCTCCACCCCATTGACGTCAATGGGAGTTTGTTTTGGCACCAAAATCAACGGGACTTTCCA
AAATGTCGTAACAACTCCGCCCCATTGACGCAAATGGGCGGTAGGCGTGTACGGTGGGAGGTCTATATAA
GCAGAGCTGGTTTAGTGAACCGTCAGATCCGCTAGCGCTACCGGTCGCCACCATGGTGAGCAAGGGCGAG
GAGCTGTTCACCGGGGTGGTGCCCATCCTGGTCGAGCTGGACGGCGACGTAAACGGCCACAAGTTCAGCG
TGTCCGGCGAGGGCGAGGGCGATGCCACCTACGGCAAGCTGACCCTGAAGTTCATCTGCACCACCGGCAA
GCTGCCCGTGCCCTGGCCCACCCTCGTGACCACCCTGACCTACGGCGTGCAGTGCTTCAGCCGCTACCCC
GACCACATGAAGCAGCACGACTTCTTCAAGTCCGCCATGCCCGAAGGCTACGTCCAGGAGCGCACCATCT
TCTTCAAGGACGACGGCAACTACAAGACCCGCGCCGAGGTGAAGTTCGAGGGCGACACCCTGGTGAACCG
CATCGAGCTGAAGGGCATCGACTTCAAGGAGGACGGCAACATCCTGGGGCACAAGCTGGAGTACAACTAC
AACAGCCACAACGTCTATATCATGGCCGACAAGCAGAAGAACGGCATCAAGGTGAACTTCAAGATCCGCC
ACAACATCGAGGACGGCAGCGTGCAGCTCGCCGACCACTACCAGCAGAACACCCCCATCGGCGACGGCCC
CGTGCTGCTGCCCGACAACCACTACCTGAGCACCCAGTCCGCCCTGAGCAAAGACCCCAACGAGAAGCGC
GATCACATGGTCCTGCTGGAGTTCGTGACCGCCGCCGGGATCACTCTCGGCATGGACGAGCTGTACAAGT
CCGGCCGGACTCAGATCTCGAGATGTCTGAATATATTCGGGTAACCGAAGATGAGAACGATGAGCCCATT
GAAATACCATCGGAAGACGATGGGACGGTGCTGCTCTCCACGGTTACAGCCCAGTTTCCAGGGGCGTGTG
GGCTTCGCTACAGGAATCCAGTGTCTCAGTGTATGAGAGGTGTCCGGCTGGTAGAAGGAATTCTGCATGC
CCCAGATGCTGGCTGGGGAAATCTGGTGTATGTTGTCAACTATCCAAAAGATAACAAAAGAAAAATGGAT
GAGACAGATGCTTCATCAGCAGTGAAAGTGAAAAGAGCAGTCCAGAAAACATCCGATTTAATAGTGTTGG
GTCTCCCATGGAAAACAACCGAACAGGACCTGAAAGAGTATTTTAGTACCTTTGGAGAAGTTCTTATGGT
GCAGGTCAAGAAAGATCTTAAGACTGGTCATTCAAAGGGGTTTGGCTTTGTTCGCTTTACGGAATATGAA
ACACAAGTGAAAGTAATGTCACAGCGACATATGATAGATGGACGATGGTGTGACTGCAAACTTCCTAATT
CTAAGCAAAGCCAAGATGAGCCTTTGAGAAGCAGAAAAGTGTTTGTGGGGCGCTGTACAGAGGACATGAC
TGAGGATGAGCTGCGGGAGTTCTTCTCTCAGTACGGGGATGTGATGGATGTCTTCATCCCCAAGCCATTC
AGGGCCTTTGCCTTTGTTACATTTGCAGACGATCAGATTGCGCAGTCTCTTTGTGGAGAGGACTTGATCA
TTAAAGGAATCAGCGTTCATATATCCAATGCCGAACCTAAGCACAATAGCAATAGACAGTTAGAAAGAAG
TGGAAGATTTGGTGGTAATCCAGGTGGCTTTGGGAATCAGGGTGGATTTGGTAATAGCAGAGGGGGTGGA
GCTGGTTTGGGAAACAATCAAGGTAGTAATATGGGTGGTGGGATGAACTTTGGTGCGTTCAGCATTAATC
CAGCCATGATGGCTGCCGCCCAGGCAGCACTACAGAGCAGTTGGGGTATGATGGGCATGTTAGCCAGCCA
GCAGAACCAGTCAGGCCCATCGGGTAATAACCAAAACCAAGGCAACATGCAGAGGGAGCCAAACCAGGCC
TTCGGTTCTGGAAATAACTCTTATAGTGGCTCTAATTCTGGTGCAGCAATTGGTTGGGGATCAGCATCCA
ATGCAGGGTCGGGCAGTGGTTTTAATGGAGGCTTTGGCTCAAGCATGGATTCTAAGTCTTCTGGCTGGGG
AATGTAGGGATCCACCGGATCTAGATAACTGATCATAATCAGCCATACCACATTTGTAGAGGTTTTACTT
GCTTTAAAAAACCTCCCACACCTCCCCCTGAACCTGAAACATAAAATGAATGCAATTGTTGTTGTTAACT
TGTTTATTGCAGCTTATAATGGTTACAAATAAAGCAATAGCATCACAAATTTCACAAATAAAGCATTTTT
TTCACTGCATTCTAGTTGTGGTTTGTCCAAACTCATCAATGTATCTTAACGCGTAAATTGTAAGCGTTAA
TATTTTGTTAAAATTCGCGTTAAATTTTTGTTAAATCAGCTCATTTTTTAACCAATAGGCCGAAATCGGC
AAAATCCCTTATAAATCAAAAGAATAGACCGAGATAGGGT
[37 nt withheld, positions 2981-3017]
AAAGAACGTGGACTCCAACGTCAAAGG
[49 nt withheld, positions 3045-3093]
T
[91 nt withheld, positions 3095-3185]
G
[124 nt withheld, positions 3187-3310]
CAGGTGGCACTTTTCGGGGAAATGTGCGCGGAACCCCTATTTGTTTATTTTTCTAAATACATTCAAATAT
GTATCCGCTCATGAGACAATAACCCTGATAAATGCTTCAATAATATTGAAAAAGGAAGAGTCCTGAGGCG
GAAAGAACCAGCTGTGGAATGTGTGTCAGTTAGGGTGTGGAAAGTCCCCAGGCTCCCCAGCAGGCAGAAG
TATGCAAAGCATGCATCTCAATTAGTCAGCAACCAGGTGTGGAAAGTCCCCAGGCTCCCCAGCAGGCAGA
AGTATGCAAAGCATGCATCTCAATTAGTCAGCAACCATAGTCCCGCCCCTAACTCCGCCCATCCCGCCCC
TAACTCCGCCCAGTTCCGCCCATTCTCCGCCCCATGGCTGACTAATTTTTTTTATTTATGCAGAGGCCGA
GGCCGCCTCGGCCTCTGAGCTATTCCAGAAGTAGTGAGGAGGCTTTTTTGGAGGCCTAGGCTTTTGCAAA
GATCGATCAAGAGACAGGATGAGGATCGTTTCGCATGATTGAACAAGATGGATTGCACGCAGGTTCTCCG
GCCGCTTGGGTGGAGAGGCTATTCGGCTATGACTGGGCACAACAGACAATCGGCTGCTCTGATGCCGCCG
TGTTCCGGCTGTCAGCGCAGGGGCGCCCGGTTCTTTTTGTCAAGACCGACCTGTCCGGTGCCCTGAATGA
ACTGCAAGACGAGGCAGCGCGGCTATCGTGGCTGGCCACGACGGGCGTTCCTTGCGCAGCTGTGCTCGAC
GTTGTCACTGAAGCGGGAAGGGACTGGCTGCTATTGGGCGAAGTGCCGGGGCAGGATCTCCTGTCATCTC
ACCTTGCTCCTGCCGAGAAAGTATCCATCATGGCTGATGCAATGCGGCGGCTGCATACGCTTGATCCGGC
TACCTGCCCATTCGACCACCAAGCGAAACATCGCATCGAGCGAGCACGTACTCGGATGGAAGCCGGTCTT
GTCGATCAGGATGATCTGGACGAAGAGCATCAGGGGCTCGCGCCAGCCGAACTGTTCGCCAGGCTCAAGG
CGAGCATGCCCGACGGCGAGGATCTCGTCGTGACCCATGGCGATGCCTGCTTGCCGAATATCATGGTGGA
AAATGGCCGCTTTTCTGGATTCATCGACTGTGGCCGGCTGGGTGTGGCGGACCGCTATCAGGACATAGCG
TTGGCTACCCGTGATATTGCTGAAGAGCTTGGCGGCGAATGGGCTGACCGCTTCCTCGTGCTTTACGGTA
TCGCCGCTCCCGATTCGCAGCGCATCGCCTTCTATCGCCTTCTTGACGAGTTCTTCTGAGCGGGACTCTG
GGGTTCGAAATGACCGACCAAGCGACGCCCAACCTGCCATCACGAGATTTCGATTCCACCGCCGCCTTCT
ATGAAAGGTTGGGCTTCGGAATCGTTTTCCGGGACGCCGGCTGGATGATCCTCCAGCGCGGGGATCTCAT
GCTGGAGTTCTTCGCCCACCCTAGGGGGAGGCTAACTGAAACACGGAAGGAGACAATACCGGAAGGAACC
CGCGCTATGACGGCAATAAAAAGACAGAATAAAACGCACGGTGTTGGGTCGTTTGTTCATAAACGCGGGG
TTCGGTCCCAGGGCTGGCACTCTGTCGATACCCCACCGAGACCCCATTGGGGCCAATACGCCCGCGTTTC
TTCCTTTTCCCCACCCCACCCCCCAAGTTCGGGTGAAGGCCCAGGGCTCGCAGCCAACGTCGGGGCGGCA
GGCCCTGCCATAGCCTCAGGTTACTCATATATACTTTAGATTGATTTAAAACTTCATTTTTAATTTAAAA
GGATCTAGGTGAAGATCCTTTTTGATAATCTCATGACCAAAATCCCTTAACGTGAGTTTTCGTTCCACTG
AGCGTCAGACCCCGTAGAAAAGATCAAAGGATCTTCTTGAGATCCTTTTTTTCTGCGCGTAATCTGCTGC
TTGCAAACAAAAAAACCACCGCTACCAGCGGTGGTTTGTTTGCCGGATCAAGAGCTACCAACTCTTTTTC
CGAAGGTAACTGGCTTCAGCAGAGCGCAGATACCAAATACTGTTCTTCTAGTGTAGCCGTAGTTAGGCCA
CCACTTCAAGAACTCTGTAGCACCGCCTACATACCTCGCTCTGCTAATCCTGTTACCAGTGGCTGCTGCC
AGTGGCGATAAGTCGTGTCTTACCGGGTTGGACTCAAGACGATAGTTACCGGATAAGGCGCAGCGGTCGG
GCTGAACGGGGGGTTCGTGCACACAGCCCAGCTTGGAGCGAACGACCTACACCGAACTGAGATACCTACA
GCGTGAGCTATGAGAAAGCGCCACGCTTCCCGAAGGGAGAAAGGCGGACAGGTATCCGGTAAGCGGCAGG
GTCGGAACAGGAGAGCGCACGAGGGAGCTTCCAGGGGGAAACGCCTGGTATCTTTATAGTCCTGTCGGGT
TTCGCCACCTCTGACTTGAGCGTCGATTTTTGTGATGCTCGTCAGGGGGGCGGAGCCTATGGAAAAACGC
CAGCAACGCGGCCTTTTTACGGTTCCTGGCCTTTTGCTGGCCTTTTGCTCACATGTTCTTTCCTGCGTTA
TCCCCTGATTCTGTGGATAACCGTATTACCGCCATGCAT
