>Addgene plasmid #190093 | pEGFP-TDP-43 | depositor partial sequence | sequence record 369228 | TDP-43
AAAACACGCAGCACCTCTCGGCTGGACGAGCTGTACAAGTCCGGCCGGACTCAGATCTCGAGATGTCTGA
ATATATTCGGGTAACCGAAGATGAGAACGATGAGCCCATTGAAATACCATCGGAAGACGATGGGACGGTG
CTGCTCTCCACGGTTACAGCCCAGTTTCCAGGGGCGTGTGGGCTTCGCTACAGGAATCCAGTGTCTCAGT
GTATGAGAGGTGTCCGGCTGGTAGAAGGAATTCTGCATGCCCCAGATGCTGGCTGGGGAAATCTGGTGTA
TGTTGTCAACTATCCAAAAGATAACAAAAGAAAAATGGATGAGACAGATGCTTCATCAGCAGTGAAAGTG
AAAAGAGCAGTCCAGAAAACATCCGATTTAATAGTGTTGGGTCTCCCATGGAAAACAACCGAACAGGACC
TGAAAGAGTATTTTAGTACCTTTGGAGAAGTTCTTATGGTGCAGGTCAAGAAAGATCTTAAGACTGGTCA
TTCAAAGGGGTTTGGCTTTGTTCGCTTTACGGAATATGAAACACAAGTGAAAGTAATGTCACAGCGACAT
ATGATAGATGGACGATGGTGTGACTGCAAACTTCCTAATTCTAAGCAAAGCCAAGATGAGCCTTTGAGAA
GCAGAAAAGTGTTTGTGGGGCGCTGTACAGAGGACATGACTGAGGATGAGCTGCGGGAGTTCTTCTCTCA
GTACGGGGATGTGATGGATGTCTTCATCCCCAAGCCATTCAGGGCCTTTGCCTTTGTTACATTTGCAGAC
GATCAGATTGCGCAGTCTCTTTGTGGAGAGGACTTGATCATTAAAGGAATCAGCGTTCATATATCCAATG
CCGAACCTAAGCACAATAGCAATAGACAGTTAGAAAGAAGTGGAAGATTTGGTGGTAATCCAGGTGGCTT
TGGGAATCAGGGTGGATTTGGTAATAGCAGAGGGGGTGGAGCTGGTTTGGGAAACAATCAAGGTAGTAAT
ATGGGTGGTGGGATGAACTTTGGTGCGTTCAGCATTAATCCAGCCATGATGGCTGCCGCCCAGGCAGCAC
TACAGAGCAGTTGGGGTATGATGGGCATGTTAGCCAGCCAGCAGAACCAGTCAGGCCCATCGGGTAATAA
CCAAAACCAAGGCAACATGCAGAGGGAGCCAAACCAGGCCTTCGGTTCTGGAAATAACTCTTATAGTGGC
TCTAATTCTGGTGCAGCAATTGGTTGGGGATCAGCATCCAATGCAGGGTCGGGCAGTGGTTTTAATGGAG
GCTTTGGCTCAAGCATGGATTCTAAGTCTTCTGGCTGGGGAATGTAGGGATCCACCGGATCTAGATAACT
GATCATAATCAGCCATACCACATTTGTAGAGGTTTTACTGCTAAAAACTCCTTTATATT
